>Addgene plasmid #25528 | RAB26 | depositor partial sequence | sequence record 11932 | Author sequence
GGTGTCGACTTCTACGACGTCGCCTTCAAGGTCATGCTGGTGGGGGACTCGGGTGTGGGGAAGACCTGTC
TGCTGGTGCGATTCAAGGATGGTGCTTTCCTGGCGGGGACCTTCATCTCCACCGTAGGCATTGACTTCCG
GAACAAAGTTCTGGACGTGGATGGTGTGAAGGTGAAGCTGCAGATGTGGGACACAGCTGGTCAGGAGCGG
TTCCGCAGTGTTACCCATGCCTACTACCGGGATGCTCATGCTCTGCTGCTGCTCTACGATGTCACCAACA
AGGCCTCCTTTGACAACATCCAGGCCTGGCTGACCGAGATCCACGAGTACGCCCAGCACGACGTGGCGCT
CATGCTGCTGGGGAACAAGGTGGACTCTGCCCATGAGCGTGTGGTGAAGAGGGAGGACGGGGAGAAGCTG
GCCAAGGAGTATGGACTGCCCTTCATGGAGACCAGCGCCAAGACGGGCCTCAACGTGGACTTGGCCTTCA
CAGCCATAGCAAAGGAGTTGAAGCGGCGCTCCATGAAGGCTCCC
