>Addgene plasmid #25528 | RAB26 | addgene partial sequence | sequence record 31511 | 25528 with T7
ATATTTTGTTTAACTTTAAGAAGGAGATATACCATGGGCAGCAGCCATCATCATCATCATCACAGCAGCG
GCCTGGTTCCGCGTGGTAGTGGTGTCGACTTCTACGACGTCGCCTTCAAGGTCATGCTGGTGGGGGACTC
GGGTGTGGGGAAGACCTGTCTGCTGGTGCGATTCAAGGATGGTGCTTTCCTGGCGGGGACCTTCATCTCC
ACCGTAGGCATTGACTTCCGGAACAAAGTTCTGGACGTGGATGGTGTGAAGGTGAAGCTGCAGATGTGGG
ACACAGCTGGTCAGGAGCGGTTCCGCAGTGTTACCCATGCCTACTACCGGGATGCTCATGCTCTGCTGCT
GCTCTACGATGTCACCAACAAGGCCTCCTTTGACAACATCCAGGCCTGGCTGACCGAGATCCACGAGTAC
GCCCAGCACGACGTGGCGCTCATGCTGCTGGGGAACAAGGTGGACTCTGCCCATGAGCGTGTGGTGAAGA
GGGAGGACGGGGAGAAGCTGGCCAAGGAGTATGGACTGCCCTTCATGGAGACCAGCGCCAAGACGGGCCT
CAACGTGGACTTGGCCTTCACAGCCATAGCAAAGGAGTTGAAGCGGCGCTCCATGTAGGCTCCCTGATGA
CGAAGCTTGCGGCCGCACTCGAGCACCACCACCACCACCACTGAGATCCGGCTGCTAACAAAGCCCGAAA
GGAAGCTGAGTTGGCTGCTGCCACCGCTGAGCAATAACTAGCATAACCCCTTGGGGCCTCTAAACGGGTC
TTGAGGGGTTTTTTGCTGAAAGGAGGAACTATATCCGGATTGGCGAATGGGACGCGCCCTGTAGCGGCGC
ATTAAGCGCGGCGGGTGTGGTGGTTAC
