[The description below was written by a language model from this plasmid's Addgene catalogue record.]
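Description:
RAB26 is a bacterial expression plasmid built on pET28a-LIC, a ligation-independent-cloning derivative of the pET28a backbone produced by a structural genomics group. It carries a 534 bp insert from the human RAB26 gene, which encodes a member of the Rab family of small GTPases. The backbone alone is listed as 7328 bp. The plasmid is selected with kanamycin and is recorded as low copy, with a standard cloning strain used for propagation. No feature table accompanies the record, so the origin of replication and the exact layout of regulatory elements are not explicitly stated.

The insert is fused to an N-terminal His tag, which allows the recombinant protein to be purified by immobilised metal affinity chromatography. The listed sequencing primers, T7 at the 5′ end and T7 terminator at the 3′ end, are consistent with the usual pET arrangement, in which the coding sequence sits between a T7 promoter and T7 terminator and is expressed in E. coli hosts that supply T7 RNA polymerase; the promoter itself is not named in the record. The stated purpose is bacterial expression for structure determination. The record cautions that the insert may not be the full open reading frame, so it is probably a truncated fragment chosen for crystallisation rather than the complete protein, although the boundaries are not given. The depositor comments link the construct to a deposited Protein Data Bank structure of RAB26. It is therefore suited to producing tagged RAB26 protein for structural or biochemical studies.
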