Addgene plasmid #25528: RAB26
Purpose: Bacterial expression for structure determination; may not be full ORF
Depositing lab: Cheryl Arrowsmith. Depositing organization: University of Toronto.
Backbone
  Vector backbone: pET28a-LIC
  Backbone manufacturer: SGC
  Backbone size w/o insert (bp): 7328
  Vector type: Bacterial Expression
Growth in bacteria
  Bacterial resistance: Kanamycin, 50 μg/mL
  Growth temperature: 37°C
  Growth strain: DH5alpha
  Copy number: Low Copy
Gene/Insert
  Gene/Insert name: RAB26 (alt names: PDB: 2G6B; V46133)
  Species: H. sapiens (human)
  Insert size (bp): 534
  Entrez Gene: RAB26 (a.k.a. V46133)
  Tag / fusion protein: His (N terminal on insert)
  Cloning method: Restriction Enzyme
  Sequencing primers: 5′ T7; 3′ T7-term
Terms and licenses: Academic/Nonprofit Terms; Industry Terms: Not Available to Industry
Depositor comments: PDB: 2G6B http://www.thesgc.org/structures/2G6B/
How to cite: RAB26 was a gift from Cheryl Arrowsmith (Addgene plasmid # 25528 ; http://n2t.net/addgene:25528 ; RRID:Addgene_25528)
